Addgene plasmid #31288: pTCS-mcs
Purpose: (Empty Backbone)
Depositing lab: Dirk Schnappinger. Depositing organization: Cornell University. Publication: Virulence of Mycobacterium tuberculosis depends on lipoamide dehydrogenase, a member of three multienzyme complexes. Venugopal A, Bryk R, Shi S, Rhee K, Rath P, Schnappinger D, Ehrt S, Nathan C. Cell Host Microbe. 2011 Jan 20. 9(1):21-31. 10.1016/j.chom.2010.12.004 PubMed 21238944.
Backbone
  Vector backbone: pTC-mcs
  Backbone size (bp): 4553
  Vector type: Bacterial Expression
Growth in bacteria
  Bacterial resistance: Streptomycin, 50 μg/mL
  Growth temperature: 37°C
  Growth strain: DH5alpha
  Copy number: Low Copy
Gene/Insert
  Gene/Insert name: None (alt name: pTCS-mcs1)
  Cloning method: Restriction Enzyme; 5′ cloning site MluI (not destroyed); 3′ cloning site BclI (not destroyed)
  Sequencing primers: 5′ N/A
Terms and licenses: Academic/Nonprofit Terms; Industry Terms: Not Available to Industry
How to cite: pTCS-mcs was a gift from Dirk Schnappinger (Addgene plasmid # 31288 ; http://n2t.net/addgene:31288 ; RRID:Addgene_31288)
