[The description below was written by a language model from this plasmid's Addgene catalogue record.]
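Description:
pTCS-mcs (also recorded as pTCS-mcs1) is an empty bacterial expression backbone derived from pTC-mcs, with a stated backbone size of about 4.6 kb. It carries no insert. Instead it provides a multiple cloning site into which a gene of interest can be placed by restriction cloning. The record lists MluI as the 5′ site and BclI as the 3′ site, and both are preserved after cloning. The plasmid is propagated in standard E. coli cloning strains such as DH5alpha as a low-copy replicon, and it is selected with streptomycin. The "S" in the name probably marks a streptomycin-resistant variant of the parent pTC-mcs vector, but the record does not say so.

The catalogue entry comes with no feature table, so several central details are not stated. These include the origin or origins of replication, the identity of the streptomycin resistance gene, the promoter and any regulatory elements flanking the cloning site, and whether the plasmid replicates episomally or integrates in hosts other than E. coli. The associated publication concerns the role of lipoamide dehydrogenase in the virulence of Mycobacterium tuberculosis. This suggests the vector was built as part of a toolkit for expressing or complementing genes in mycobacteria, with E. coli serving as the cloning host. That use is inferred from the publication context rather than given in the plasmid fields, which describe the construct only as a bacterial expression vector and empty backbone. Users should consult the full sequence or the parent vector documentation to confirm the expression elements before designing inserts.
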