>Addgene plasmid #31288 | pTCS-mcs | addgene partial sequence | sequence record 36117 | pBR322ori-F 5'-GGGAAACGCCTGGTATCTTT-3'
CTGACTTGAGCGTCGATTTTTGTGATGCTCGTCAGGGGGGCGGAGCCTATGGAAAAACGCCAGCAACGCG
GCCTTTTTACGGTTCCTGGCCTTTTGCTGGCCTTTTGCTCACATGTTCTTTCCTGCGTTATCCCCTGATT
CTGTGGATAACCGTATTACCGCCTTTGAGTGAGCTGATACCGCTCGCCGCAGCCGAACGACCGAGCGCAA
CGCGTGCGGCCGCGTTTAAACTTAATTAAATCGATGTCGACGTAGTTAACTAGCGTACGATCGACTGCCA
GGCATCAAATAAAACGAAAGGCTCAGTCGAAAGACTGGGCCTTTCGTTTTATGCCATCATGGCCGCGGTG
ATCAGCTAGAGCCGTGAACGACAGGGCGAACGCCAGCCCGCCGACGGCGAGGGTTCCGACCGCTGCAACT
CCCGGTGCAACCTTGTCCCGGTCTATTCTCTTCACTGCACCAGCTCCAATCTGGTGTGAATGCCCCTCGT
CTGTTCGCGCAGGCGGGGGGCTCTATTCGTTTGTCAGCATCGAAAGTAGCCAGATCAGGGATGCGTTGCA
ACCGCGTATGCCCAGGTCAGAAGAGTCGCACAAGAGTTGCAGACCCCTGGAAAGAAAAATGGCCAGAGGG
CGAAAACACCCTCTGACCAGCGGAGCGGGCGACGGGAATCGAACCCGCGTAGCTAGTTTGGAAGAATGGG
TGTCTGCCGACCACATATATGGGCCGGTCAAGATAGGTTTTTACCCCCTCTCGGCTGCATCCTCTAAGTG
GAAAGAAATTGCAGGTCGTAGAAGCGCGTTGAAGCCTGAGAGTTGCACAGGAGTTGCAACCCGGTAGCCT
TGTTCACGACGAGAGGAGACCTAGTTGGCACGTCGCGGATGGGGATCGCTGAAGACTCAGCGCAGCGGGA
GGATCCAAGCCTCATACGTCAACCCGCAGGACGGTGTGAGGTACTACGCGCTGCAGACCTAC
